>Addgene plasmid #237366 | TCB-Sig7FcLALAPGholeHA | addgene full sequence | sequence record 490152 | Addgene NGS Result
CTCGAGATGCTGCTGCTGCTGCTGCTGCCCCTGCTCTGGGGGAGGGAGAGGGTGGAAGGACAGAAGAGTA
ACCGGAAGGATTACTCGCTGACGATGCAGAGTTCCGTGACCGTGCAAGAGGGCATGTGTGTCCATGTGCG
CTGCTCCTTCTCCTACCCAGTGGACAGCCAGACTGACTCTGACCCAGTTCATGGCTACTGGTTCCGGGCA
GGGAATGATATAAGCTGGAAGGCTCCAGTGGCCACAAACAACCCAGCTTGGGCAGTGCAGGAGGAAACTC
GGGACCGATTCCACCTCCTTGGGGACCCACAGACCAAAAATTGCACCCTGAGCATCAGAGATGCCAGAAT
GAGTGATGCGGGGAGATACTTCTTTCGTATGGAGAAAGGAAATATAAAATGGAATTATAAATATGACCAG
CTCTCTGTGAACGTGACAGCCTTGACCCACAGGCCCAACATCCTTATCCCCGGTACCCTGGAGTCTGGCT
GCTTCCAGAATCTGACCTGCTCTGTGCCCTGGGCCTGTGAGCAGGGGACGCCCCCTATGATCTCCTGGAT
GGGGACCTCTGTGTCCCCCCTGCACCCCTCCACCACCCGCTCCTCAGTGCTCACCCTCATCCCACAGCCC
CAGCACCACGGCACCAGCCTCACCTGTCAGGTGACCTTGCCTGGGGCCGGCGTGACCACGAACAGGACCA
TCCAACTCAATGTGTCCTACCCTCCTCAGAACTTGACTGTGACTGTCTTCCAAGGAGAAGGCACAGCATC
CACAGCTCTGGGGAACAGCTCATCTCTTTCAGTCCTAGAGGGCCAGTCTCTGCGCTTGGTCTGTGCTGTT
GACAGCAATCCCCCTGCCAGGCTGAGCTGGACCTGGAGGAGTCTGACCCTGTACCCCTCACAGCCCTCAA
ACCCTCTGGTACTGGAGCTGCAAGTGCACCTGGGGGATGAAGGGGAATTCACCTGTCGAGCTCAGAACTC
TCTGGGTTCCCAGCACGTTTCCCTGAACCTCTCCCTGCAACAGGAGTACACAGGCAAAATGAGGCCTGTA
TCAGGAGGCGGAGGTGGAGGCCCCAAATCTTGTGACAAAACTCACACATGCCCACCGTGCCCAGCACCTG
AAGCAGCCGGGGGACCGTCAGTCTTCCTCTTCCCCCCAAAACCCAAGGACACCCTCATGATCTCCCGGAC
CCCTGAGGTCACATGCGTGGTGGTGGACGTGAGCCACGAAGACCCTGAGGTCAAGTTCAACTGGTACGTG
GACGGCGTGGAGGTGCATAATGCCAAGACAAAGCCGCGGGAGGAGCAGTACAACAGCACGTACCGTGTGG
TCAGCGTCCTCACCGTCCTGCACCAGGACTGGCTGAATGGCAAGGAGTACAAGTGCAAGGTCTCCAACAA
AGCCCTCGGAGCCCCCATCGAGAAAACCATCTCCAAAGCCAAAGGGCAGCCCCGAGAACCACAGGTGTGC
ACCCTGCCCCCATCCCGGGATGAGCTGACCAAGAACCAGGTCAGCCTGAGCTGCGCGGTCAAAGGCTTCT
ATCCCAGCGACATCGCCGTGGAGTGGGAGAGCAATGGGCAGCCGGAGAACAACTACAAGACCACGCCTCC
CGTGCTGGACTCCGACGGCTCCTTCTTCCTCGTGAGCAAGCTCACCGTGGACAAGAGCAGGTGGCAGCAG
GGGAACGTCTTCTCATGCTCCGTGATGCATGAGGCTCTGCACAACCACTACACGCAGAAGAGCCTCTCCC
TGTCTCCGGGTGGGTACCCATACGATGTTCCAGATTACGCTTGAGCTAGCTTGACTGACTGAGATACAGC
GTACCTTCAGCTCACAGACATGATAAGATACATTGATGAGTTTGGACAAACCACAACTAGAATGCAGTGA
AAAAAATGCTTTATTTGTGAAATTTGTGATGCTATTGCTTTATTTGTAACCATTATAAGCTGCAATAAAC
AAGTTAACAACAACAATTGCATTCATTTTATGTTTCAGGTTCAGGGGGAGGTGTGGGAGGTTTTTTAAAG
CAAGTAAAACCTCTACAAATGTGGTATTGGCCCATCTCTATCGGTATCGTAGCATAACCCCTTGGGGCCT
CTAAACGGGTCTTGAGGGGTTTTTTGTGCCCCTCGGGCCGGATTGCTATCTACCGGCATTGGCGCAGAAA
AAAATGCCTGATGCGACGCTGCGCGTCTTATACTCCCACATATGCCAGATTCAGCAACGGATACGGCTTC
CCCAACTTGCCCACTTCCATACGTGTCCTCCTTACCAGAAATTTATCCTTAAGGTCGTCAGCTATCCTGC
AGGCGATCTCTCGATTTCGATCAAGACATTCCTTTAATGGTCTTTTCTGGACACCACTAGGGGTCAGAAG
TAGTTCATCAAACTTTCTTCCCTCCCTAATCTCATTGGTTACCTTGGGCTATCGAAACTTAATTAACCAG
TCAAGTCAGCTACTTGGCGAGATCGACTTGTCTGGGTTTCGACTACGCTCAGAATTGCGTCAGTCAAGTT
CGATCTGGTCCTTGCTATTGCACCCGTTCTCCGATTACGAGTTTCATTTAAATCATGTGAGCAAAAGGCC
AGCAAAAGGCCAGGAACCGTAAAAAGGCCGCGTTGCTGGCGTTTTTCCATAGGCTCCGCCCCCCTGACGA
GCATCACAAAAATCGACGCTCAAGTCAGAGGTGGCGAAACCCGACAGGACTATAAAGATACCAGGCGTTT
CCCCCTGGAAGCTCCCTCGTGCGCTCTCCTGTTCCGACCCTGCCGCTTACCGGATACCTGTCCGCCTTTC
TCCCTTCGGGAAGCGTGGCGCTTTCTCATAGCTCACGCTGTAGGTATCTCAGTTCGGTGTAGGTCGTTCG
CTCCAAGCTGGGCTGTGTGCACGAACCCCCCGTTCAGCCCGACCGCTGCGCCTTATCCGGTAACTATCGT
CTTGAGTCCAACCCGGTAAGACACGACTTATCGCCACTGGCAGCAGCCACTGGTAACAGGATTAGCAGAG
CGAGGTATGTAGGCGGTGCTACAGAGTTCTTGAAGTGGTGGCCTAACTACGGCTACACTAGAAGAACAGT
ATTTGGTATCTGCGCTCTGCTGAAGCCAGTTACCTTCGGAAAAAGAGTTGGTAGCTCTTGATCCGGCAAA
CAAACCACCGCTGGTAGCGGTGGTTTTTTTGTTTGCAAGCAGCAGATTACGCGCAGAAAAAAAGGATCTC
AAGAAGATCCTTTGATCTTTTCTACGGGGTCTGACGCTCAGTGGAACGAAAACTCACGTTAAGGGATTTT
GGTCATGAGATTATCAAAAAGGATCTTCACCTAGATCCTTTTAAATTAAAAATGAAGTTTTAAATCAATC
TAAAGTATATATGAGTAAACTTGGTCTGACAGTTACCAATGCTTAATCAGTGAGGCACCTATCTCAGCGA
TCTGTCTATTTCGTTCATCCATAGTTGCATTTAAATTTCCGAACTCTCCAAGGCCCTCGTCGGAAAATCT
TCAAACCTTTCGTCCGATCCATCTTGCAGGCTACCTCTCGAACGAACTATCGCAAGTCTCTTGGCCGGCC
TTGCGCCTTGGCTATTGCTTGGCAGCGCCTATCGCCAGGTATTACTCCAATCCCGAATATCCGAGATCGG
GATCACCCGAGAGAAGTTCAACCTACATCCTCAATCCCGATCTATCCGAGATCCGAGGAATATCGAAATC
GGGGCGCGCCTGGTGTACCGAGAACGATCCTCTCAGTGCGAGTCTCGACGATCCATATCGTTGCTTGGCA
GTCAGCCAGTCGGAATCCAGCTTGGGACCCAGGAAGTCCAATCGTCAGATATTGTACTCAAGCCTGGTCA
CGGCAGCGTACCGATCTGTTTAAACCTAGATATTGATAGTCTGATCGGTCAACGTATAATCGAGTCCTAG
CTTTTGCAAACATCTATCAAGAGACAGGATCAGCAGGAGGCTTTCGCATGAGTATTCAACATTTCCGTGT
CGCCCTTATTCCCTTTTTTGCGGCATTTTGCCTTCCTGTTTTTGCTCACCCAGAAACGCTGGTGAAAGTA
AAAGATGCTGAAGATCAGTTGGGTGCGCGAGTGGGTTACATCGAACTGGATCTCAACAGCGGTAAGATCC
TTGAGAGTTTTCGCCCCGAAGAACGCTTTCCAATGATGAGCACTTTTAAAGTTCTGCTATGTGGCGCGGT
ATTATCCCGTATTGACGCCGGGCAAGAGCAACTCGGTCGCCGCATACACTATTCTCAGAATGACTTGGTT
GAGTATTCACCAGTCACAGAAAAGCATCTTACGGATGGCATGACAGTAAGAGAATTATGCAGTGCTGCCA
TAACCATGAGTGATAACACTGCGGCCAACTTACTTCTGACAACGATTGGAGGACCGAAGGAGCTAACCGC
TTTTTTGCACAACATGGGGGATCATGTAACTCGCCTTGATCGTTGGGAACCGGAGCTGAATGAAGCCATA
CCAAACGACGAGCGTGACACCACGATGCCTGTAGCAATGGCAACAACCTTGCGTAAACTATTAACTGGCG
AACTACTTACTCTAGCTTCCCGGCAACAGTTGATAGACTGGATGGAGGCGGATAAAGTTGCAGGACCACT
TCTGCGCTCGGCCCTTCCGGCTGGCTGGTTTATTGCTGATAAATCTGGAGCCGGTGAGCGTGGGTCTCGC
GGTATCATTGCAGCACTGGGGCCAGATGGTAAGCCCTCCCGTATCGTAGTTATCTACACGACGGGGAGTC
AGGCAACTATGGATGAACGAAATAGACAGATCGCTGAGATAGGTGCCTCACTGATTAAGCATTGGTAACC
GATTCTAGGTGCATTGGCGCAGAAAAAAATGCCTGATGCGACGCTGCGCGTCTTATACTCCCACATATGC
CAGATTCAGCAACGGATACGGCTTCCCCAACTTGCCCACTTCCATACGTGTCCTCCTTACCAGAAATTTA
TCCTTAAGATCCCGAATCGTTTAAACTCGACTCTGGCTCTATCGAATCTCCGTCGTTTCGAGCTTACGCG
AACAGCCGTGGCGCTCATTTGCTCGTCGGGCATCGAATCTCGTCAGCTATCGTCAGCTTACCTTTTTGGC
AGCGATCGCGGCTCCCGACATCTTGGACCATTAGCTCCACAGGTATCTTCTTCCCTCTAGTGGTCATAAC
AGCAGCTTCAGCTACCTCTCAATTCAAAAAACCCCTCAAGACCCGTTTAGAGGCCCCAAGGGGTTATGCT
ATCAATCGTTGCGTTACACACACAAAAAACCAACACACATCCATCTTCGATGGATAGCGATTTTATTATC
TAACTGCTGATCGAGTGTAGCCAGATCTAGTAATCAATTACGGGGTCATTAGTTCATAGCCCATATATGG
AGTTCCGCGTTACATAACTTACGGTAAATGGCCCGCCTGGCTGACCGCCCAACGACCCCCGCCCATTGAC
GTCAATAATGACGTATGTTCCCATAGTAACGCCAATAGGGACTTTCCATTGACGTCAATGGGTGGAGTAT
TTACGGTAAACTGCCCACTTGGCAGTACATCAAGTGTATCATATGCCAAGTACGCCCCCTATTGACGTCA
ATGACGGTAAATGGCCCGCCTGGCATTATGCCCAGTACATGACCTTATGGGACTTTCCTACTTGGCAGTA
CATCTACGTATTAGTCATCGCTATTACCATGCTGATGCGGTTTTGGCAGTACATCAATGGGCGTGGATAG
CGGTTTGACTCACGGGGATTTCCAAGTCTCCACCCCATTGACGTCAATGGGAGTTTGTTTTGGCACCAAA
ATCAACGGGACTTTCCAAAATGTCGTAACAACTCCGCCCCATTGACGCAAATGGGCGGTAGGCGTGTACG
GTGGGAGGTCTATATAAGCAGAGCTGGTTTAGTGAACCGTCAGATCGCCTGGAGACGCCATCCACGCTGT
TTTGACCTCCATAGAAGACACCGGGACCGATCCAGCCTCCCCTCGAAGCTTACATGTGGTACCGAGCTCG
GATCCTGAGAACTTCAGGGTGAGTCTATGGGACCCTTGATGTTTTCTTTCCCCTTCTTTTCTATGGTTAA
GTTCATGTCATAGGAAGGGGAGAAGTAACAGGGTACACATATTGACCAAATCAGGGTAATTTTGCATTTG
TAATTTTAAAAAATGCTTTCTTCTTTTAATATACTTTTTTGTTTATCTTATTTCTAATACTTTCCCTAAT
CTCTTTCTTTCAGGGCAATAATGATACAATGTATCATGCCTCTTTGCACCATTCTAAAGAATAACAGTGA
TAATTTCTGGGTTAAGGCAATAGCAATATTTCTGCATATAAATATTTCTGCATATAAATTGTAACTGATG
TAAGAGGTTTCATATTGCTAATAGCAGCTACAATCCAGCTACCATTCTGCTTTTATTTTATGGTTGGGAT
AAGGCTGGATTATTCTGAGTCCAAGCTAGGCCCTTTTGCTAATCATGTTCATACCTCTTATCTTCCTCCC
ACAGCTCCTGGGCAACGTGCTGGTCTGTGTGCTGGCCCATCACTTTGGCAAAGGCGGCCGCTGCCAAGCT
TCCGAGCTCTCGAATTCAAAGGAGGTACCGCGATATCTAC
Features (pLannotate 1.2.2; 19 found; start..end, strand, type, name):
      7..1068    +  CDS            SIGLEC7 (fragment): SIGL7_HUMAN - Also known as AIRM1. Experimental evidence at protein level: Swiss-Prot protein existence level 1. Putative adhesion molecule that mediates sialic-acid dependent binding to cells. Preferentially binds to alpha-2,3- and alpha-2,6-linked sialic acid. Also binds disialogangliosides (disialogalactosyl globoside, disialyl lactotetraosylceramide and disialyl GalNAc lactotetraoslylceramide). The sialic acid recognition site may be masked by cis interactions with sialic acids on the same cell surface. In the immune response, may act as an inhibitory receptor upon ligand induced tyrosine
   1072..1761    +  CDS            IGHG1 (fragment): IGHG1_HUMAN - Experimental evidence at protein level: Swiss-Prot protein existence level 1. Constant region of immunoglobulin heavy chains. Immunoglobulins, also known as antibodies, are membrane-bound or secreted glycoproteins produced by B lymphocytes. In the recognition phase of humoral immunity, the membrane-bound immunoglobulins serve as receptors which, upon binding of a specific antigen, trigger the clonal expansion and differentiation of B lymphocytes into immunoglobulins- secreting plasma cells. Secreted immunoglobulins mediate the effector phase of humoral immunity, which results in
   1765..1792    +  CDS            3xHA (fragment): three tandem HA epitope tags
   1844..1965    -  polyA_signal   SV40 poly(A) signal: SV40 polyadenylation signal
   1988..2057    -  CDS            large T antigen (fragment): large T antigen from SV40 (simian virus 40)
   2080..2126    +  terminator     T7 terminator: transcription terminator for bacteriophage T7 RNA polymerase
   2156..2292    +  terminator     rrnG terminator: transcription terminator from the E. coli ribosomal RNA rrnG operon (Albrechtsen et al., 1991)
   2337..2408    +  misc_feature   3' β-globin insulator: insulator downstream of the human β-globin locus (Farrell et al., 2002)
   2634..3222    -  rep_origin     ori: high-copy-number ColE1/pMB1/pBR322/pUC origin of replication
   3394..3458    -  CDS            bla(M) (fragment): β-lactamase lacking the signal sequence; bla(M); allows cytosolic expression of β-lactamase
   3968..4828    +  CDS            AmpR: β-lactamase; bla; confers resistance to ampicillin, carbenicillin, and related antibiotics
   4841..4977    +  terminator     rrnG terminator: transcription terminator from the E. coli ribosomal RNA rrnG operon (Albrechtsen et al., 1991)
   5129..5200    +  misc_feature   5' β-globin insulator: insulator upstream of the human β-globin locus (Farrell et al., 2002)
   5205..5251    -  terminator     T7 terminator: transcription terminator for bacteriophage T7 RNA polymerase
   5269..5317    -  polyA_signal   poly(A) signal: synthetic polyadenylation signal
   5398..5701    +  enhancer       CMV enhancer: human cytomegalovirus immediate early enhancer
   5774..5791    -  promoter       CMV promoter (fragment): human cytomegalovirus (CMV) immediate early promoter
   5854..5905    +  promoter       CMVd2 promoter: truncated human cytomegalovirus (CMV) immediate early promoter that yields moderately reduced expression relative to the full-length promoter
   6039..6514    +  intron         β-globin intron: internally truncated intron from human β-globin
