[The description below was written by a language model from this plasmid's Addgene catalogue record and pLannotate feature annotations shown in this document.]
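Description:
TCB-Sig7FcLALAPGholeHA is a 6,620 bp mammalian expression plasmid built on the Twist Bioscience pTwist CMV BetaGlobin backbone. It is maintained in E. coli through a high-copy ColE1/pUC-type origin and selected with ampicillin via a β-lactamase (AmpR) gene. The backbone also carries rrnG and T7 transcription terminators and short 5′ and 3′ β-globin insulator elements that flank and isolate the expression unit. A small additional β-lactamase fragment annotated near the origin appears to be a backbone remnant rather than a functional gene.

The 1,788 bp insert, cloned between XhoI and NheI sites, encodes a fragment of human Siglec-7 (SIGLEC7, a sialic acid-binding immune receptor) fused in frame to a human IgG1 heavy-chain constant (Fc) fragment and a C-terminal HA epitope. The annotation software matches the tag to part of a 3xHA entry, but the short length fits the single HA tag given in the catalogue record. According to the record, the Fc carries the LALA and P329G substitutions, which are generally used to silence Fc effector function, together with "hole" mutations, the half of a knobs-into-holes pair that favours heterodimerisation with a complementary "knob" Fc chain. Transcription is driven by the CMV immediate-early enhancer and promoter, followed by a truncated human β-globin intron that typically boosts expression, and is terminated by an SV40 polyadenylation signal.

The associated publication concerns antibody-lectin chimeras for glyco-immune checkpoint blockade. This suggests the plasmid supplies the Siglec-7 lectin arm for co-expression with a knob-bearing partner chain in mammalian cells, though the record does not name that partner.
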