Addgene plasmid #237366: TCB-Sig7FcLALAPGholeHA
Purpose: pTwist CMV BetaGlobin encoding Siglec-7-Fc with LALA P329G hole Fc and HA tag
Depositing lab: Carolyn Bertozzi & Jessica Stark. Depositing organization: Stanford University. Publication: Antibody-lectin chimeras for glyco-immune checkpoint blockade. Stark JC, Gray MA, Ibarlucea-Benitez I, Lustig M, Bond A, Cho B, Govil I, Luu T, Priestley MJ, Veth TS, Errington WJ, Bruncsics B, Ribi MK, Williams LA, Sarkar CA, Wisnovsky S, Riley NM, Morrissey MA, Valerius T, Ravetch JV, Bertozzi CR. Nat Biotechnol. 2025 Dec 16. doi: 10.1038/s41587-025-02884-6. PubMed 41402487.
Backbone
  Vector backbone: pTwist CMV BetaGlobin
  Backbone manufacturer: Twist Bioscience
  Backbone size w/o insert (bp): 4832
  Total vector size (bp): 6620
  Vector type: Mammalian Expression
Growth in bacteria
  Bacterial resistance: Ampicillin, 100 μg/mL
  Growth temperature: 37°C
  Growth strain: DH5alpha
  Copy number: High Copy
Gene/Insert
  Gene/Insert name: Siglec-7-silentFc
  Species: H. sapiens (human)
  Insert size (bp): 1788
  Entrez Gene: SIGLEC7 (a.k.a. AIRM-1, AIRM1, CD328, CDw328, D-siglec, QA79, SIGLEC-7, SIGLEC19P, SIGLECP2, p75, p75/AIRM1)
  Promoter: CMV
  Tag / fusion protein: HA (C terminal on insert)
  Cloning method: Restriction Enzyme; 5′ cloning site XhoI (not destroyed); 3′ cloning site NheI (not destroyed)
  Sequencing primers: 5′ N/A
Terms and licenses: Academic/Nonprofit Terms; Industry Terms: Not Available to Industry
Depositor comments: Please visit https://doi.org/10.1101/2022.10.26.513931 for bioRxiv preprint.
How to cite: TCB-Sig7FcLALAPGholeHA was a gift from Carolyn Bertozzi & Jessica Stark (Addgene plasmid # 237366 ; http://n2t.net/addgene:237366 ; RRID:Addgene_237366)
